Addgene plasmid #35540: pGL3-321/+120
Depositing lab: Greg Goodall. Publication: A double-negative feedback loop between ZEB1-SIP1 and the microRNA-200 family regulates epithelial-mesenchymal transition. Bracken CP, Gregory PA, Kolesnikoff N, Bert AG, Wang J, Shannon MF, Goodall GJ. Cancer Res. 2008 Oct 1;68(19):7846-54. 10.1158/0008-5472.CAN-08-1942 PubMed 18829540.
Backbone
  Vector backbone: pGL3-basic
  Backbone manufacturer: Promega
  Backbone size w/o insert (bp): 4818
  Total vector size (bp): 5250
  Vector type: Luciferase
Growth in bacteria
  Bacterial resistance: Ampicillin, 100 μg/mL
  Growth temperature: 37°C
  Growth strain: DH5alpha
  Copy number: Unknown
Gene/Insert
  Gene/Insert name: promoter region of miR200b-200a-429 genomic cluster (alt names: MIRN200B; MIRN200A; MIRN429)
  Species: H. sapiens (human)
  Insert size (bp): 441
  GenBank ID: 406984 406983
  Entrez Gene: MIR200B (a.k.a. MIRN200B, mir-200b); MIR429 (a.k.a. MIRN429, hsa-mir-429, mir-429); MIR200A (a.k.a. MIRN200A, mir-200a)
  Promoter: none
  Tag / fusion protein: luciferase (C terminal on backbone)
  Cloning method: Restriction Enzyme; 5′ cloning site NheI (not destroyed); 3′ cloning site BglII (not destroyed)
  Sequencing primers: 5′ CTAGCAAAATAGGCTGTCCC; 3′ CTTTATGTTTTTGGCGTCTTCCA
Terms and licenses: Academic/Nonprofit Terms; Industry Terms: Not Available to Industry
Depositor comments: Please note that Addgene's sequencing results identified a single nucleotide mismatch at bp# 210 when compared to the full plasmid sequence provided by the depositing laboratory. This mismatch is not known to affect the function of the plasmid.
How to cite: pGL3-321/+120 was a gift from Greg Goodall (Addgene plasmid # 35540 ; http://n2t.net/addgene:35540 ; RRID:Addgene_35540)
