[The description below was written by a language model from this plasmid's Addgene catalogue record and pLannotate feature annotations shown in this document.]
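Description:
pGL3-321/+120 is a firefly luciferase promoter-reporter plasmid built on the promoterless pGL3-basic backbone and totalling 5,250 bp. It carries a 441 bp human genomic fragment from the promoter region of the miR-200b/200a/429 microRNA cluster, cloned between the NheI and BglII sites immediately upstream of the luc+ coding sequence. The name suggests the fragment spans roughly -321 to +120, presumably relative to the transcription start site, although the record does not define the coordinates. The backbone supplies no eukaryotic promoter, so luciferase expression in transfected cells depends on the transcriptional activity of the inserted fragment. The "luciferase tag" listed in the catalogue is the reporter placed downstream of the insert, not a protein fusion.

The luciferase open reading frame is followed by an SV40 polyadenylation signal. Upstream of the cloning region sit a synthetic poly(A) signal and an RNA polymerase II pause site from the human α2-globin gene, which limit read-through transcription from the backbone and so lower background signal. The plasmid is propagated in E. coli through a high-copy ColE1/pUC-type origin with ampicillin selection (AmpR under its bla promoter), and an f1 origin permits single-stranded DNA production. The short large T antigen, TcR and lacZα annotations are non-functional fragments of backbone sequence.

The associated publication concerns a double-negative feedback loop between ZEB1/SIP1 and the miR-200 family in epithelial-mesenchymal transition. This is consistent with using the construct to measure how the miR-200b-200a-429 promoter is regulated. Repository sequencing found a single-nucleotide mismatch relative to the depositor's sequence, which is not known to affect function.
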