Features (pLannotate 1.2.2; 11 found; start..end, strand, type, name):
    520..2172    +  CDS            luciferase: firefly luciferase; luc+; enhanced luc+ version of the luciferase gene
   2213..2334    -  polyA_signal   SV40 poly(A) signal: SV40 polyadenylation signal
   2357..2425    -  CDS            large T antigen (fragment): large T antigen from SV40 (simian virus 40)
   2441..2573    +  CDS            TcR (fragment): tetracycline efflux protein; tet; confers resistance to tetracycline
   2753..3341    -  rep_origin     ori: high-copy-number ColE1/pMB1/pBR322/pUC origin of replication
   3512..4372    -  CDS            AmpR: β-lactamase; bla; confers resistance to ampicillin, carbenicillin, and related antibiotics
   4373..4477    -  promoter       AmpR promoter: bla
   4504..4932    +  rep_origin     f1 ori (sequence partly withheld): f1 bacteriophage origin of replication; arrow indicates direction of (+) strand synthesis
   4964..5031    -  CDS            lacZα (fragment): LacZα fragment of β-galactosidase; lacZ fragment
   5090..5138    +  polyA_signal   poly(A) signal: synthetic polyadenylation signal
   5152..5243    +  misc_feature   pause site: RNA polymerase II transcriptional pause signal from the human α2 globin gene
>Addgene plasmid #35540 | pGL3-321/+120 | depositor full sequence | sequence record 44886 | pGL3-321/+120 sequence 5250 bps
GGTACCGAGCTCTTACGCGTGCTAGCAGAGGTGGAGAGGCGAGAGTTGCCCGCGGCTGCCCCTACCCCTG
CCCATGTCGCCCACACTCCACACGGGCCCCACAGAAGCCTTCCCATCCTGGCTTTTGTTCAACCTCGGTG
GGCGGCAAGGTGGGGGCGGGACGGAGTCTGCGGGGCCTGCGGGGCCCGGGCCTGCGTCACCGTCACTGGC
CCGCCTCCCGCCCGGCCTATGGGAGCCCAGGGGACACACCTGTCGGGGGCCAGGAGCGGAGATTGGCCAG
CGGGAGCTCGCACCTGTGTGGGGCGGGGAGCACTGCTCCTTGTAAGGCGAGCCCCCGCCGAGCCGGCTCT
TCCCTCCCGAGGCCCCCACCTCGCCACCGCCTCCCATTGTCCCGTCGCCCTCGAAACTCTCCCAGAGACG
GGCGAGTTGTCCACCTGTGCAGGTCTGAACTGACTTCCTGTGCCAGGAGATCTGCGATCTAAGTAAGCTT
GGCATTCCGGTACTGTTGGTAAAGCCACCATGGAAGACGCCAAAAACATAAAGAAAGGCCCGGCGCCATT
CTATCCGCTGGAAGATGGAACCGCTGGAGAGCAACTGCATAAGGCTATGAAGAGATACGCCCTGGTTCCT
GGAACAATTGCTTTTACAGATGCACATATCGAGGTGGACATCACTTACGCTGAGTACTTCGAAATGTCCG
TTCGGTTGGCAGAAGCTATGAAACGATATGGGCTGAATACAAATCACAGAATCGTCGTATGCAGTGAAAA
CTCTCTTCAATTCTTTATGCCGGTGTTGGGCGCGTTATTTATCGGAGTTGCAGTTGCGCCCGCGAACGAC
ATTTATAATGAACGTGAATTGCTCAACAGTATGGGCATTTCGCAGCCTACCGTGGTGTTCGTTTCCAAAA
AGGGGTTGCAAAAAATTTTGAACGTGCAAAAAAAGCTCCCAATCATCCAAAAAATTATTATCATGGATTC
TAAAACGGATTACCAGGGATTTCAGTCGATGTACACGTTCGTCACATCTCATCTACCTCCCGGTTTTAAT
GAATACGATTTTGTGCCAGAGTCCTTCGATAGGGACAAGACAATTGCACTGATCATGAACTCCTCTGGAT
CTACTGGTCTGCCTAAAGGTGTCGCTCTGCCTCATAGAACTGCCTGCGTGAGATTCTCGCATGCCAGAGA
TCCTATTTTTGGCAATCAAATCATTCCGGATACTGCGATTTTAAGTGTTGTTCCATTCCATCACGGTTTT
GGAATGTTTACTACACTCGGATATTTGATATGTGGATTTCGAGTCGTCTTAATGTATAGATTTGAAGAAG
AGCTGTTTCTGAGGAGCCTTCAGGATTACAAGATTCAAAGTGCGCTGCTGGTGCCAACCCTATTCTCCTT
CTTCGCCAAAAGCACTCTGATTGACAAATACGATTTATCTAATTTACACGAAATTGCTTCTGGTGGCGCT
CCCCTCTCTAAGGAAGTCGGGGAAGCGGTTGCCAAGAGGTTCCATCTGCCAGGTATCAGGCAAGGATATG
GGCTCACTGAGACTACATCAGCTATTCTGATTACACCCGAGGGGGATGATAAACCGGGCGCGGTCGGTAA
AGTTGTTCCATTTTTTGAAGCGAAGGTTGTGGATCTGGATACCGGGAAAACGCTGGGCGTTAATCAAAGA
GGCGAACTGTGTGTGAGAGGTCCTATGATTATGTCCGGTTATGTAAACAATCCGGAAGCGACCAACGCCT
TGATTGACAAGGATGGATGGCTACATTCTGGAGACATAGCTTACTGGGACGAAGACGAACACTTCTTCAT
CGTTGACCGCCTGAAGTCTCTGATTAAGTACAAAGGCTATCAGGTGGCTCCCGCTGAATTGGAATCCATC
TTGCTCCAACACCCCAACATCTTCGACGCAGGTGTCGCAGGTCTTCCCGACGATGACGCCGGTGAACTTC
CCGCCGCCGTTGTTGTTTTGGAGCACGGAAAGACGATGACGGAAAAAGAGATCGTGGATTACGTCGCCAG
TCAAGTAACAACCGCGAAAAAGTTGCGCGGAGGAGTTGTGTTTGTGGACGAAGTACCGAAAGGTCTTACC
GGAAAACTCGACGCAAGAAAAATCAGAGAGATCCTCATAAAGGCCAAGAAGGGCGGAAAGATCGCCGTGT
AATTCTAGAGTCGGGGCGGCCGGCCGCTTCGAGCAGACATGATAAGATACATTGATGAGTTTGGACAAAC
CACAACTAGAATGCAGTGAAAAAAATGCTTTATTTGTGAAATTTGTGATGCTATTGCTTTATTTGTAACC
ATTATAAGCTGCAATAAACAAGTTAACAACAACAATTGCATTCATTTTATGTTTCAGGTTCAGGGGGAGG
TGTGGGAGGTTTTTTAAAGCAAGTAAAACCTCTACAAATGTGGTAAAATCGATAAGGATCCGTCGACCGA
TGCCCTTGAGAGCCTTCAACCCAGTCAGCTCCTTCCGGTGGGCGCGGGGCATGACTATCGTCGCCGCACT
TATGACTGTCTTCTTTATCATGCAACTCGTAGGACAGGTGCCGGCAGCGCTCTTCCGCTTCCTCGCTCAC
TGACTCGCTGCGCTCGGTCGTTCGGCTGCGGCGAGCGGTATCAGCTCACTCAAAGGCGGTAATACGGTTA
TCCACAGAATCAGGGGATAACGCAGGAAAGAACATGTGAGCAAAAGGCCAGCAAAAGGCCAGGAACCGTA
AAAAGGCCGCGTTGCTGGCGTTTTTCCATAGGCTCCGCCCCCCTGACGAGCATCACAAAAATCGACGCTC
AAGTCAGAGGTGGCGAAACCCGACAGGACTATAAAGATACCAGGCGTTTCCCCCTGGAAGCTCCCTCGTG
CGCTCTCCTGTTCCGACCCTGCCGCTTACCGGATACCTGTCCGCCTTTCTCCCTTCGGGAAGCGTGGCGC
TTTCTCATAGCTCACGCTGTAGGTATCTCAGTTCGGTGTAGGTCGTTCGCTCCAAGCTGGGCTGTGTGCA
CGAACCCCCCGTTCAGCCCGACCGCTGCGCCTTATCCGGTAACTATCGTCTTGAGTCCAACCCGGTAAGA
CACGACTTATCGCCACTGGCAGCAGCCACTGGTAACAGGATTAGCAGAGCGAGGTATGTAGGCGGTGCTA
CAGAGTTCTTGAAGTGGTGGCCTAACTACGGCTACACTAGAAGAACAGTATTTGGTATCTGCGCTCTGCT
GAAGCCAGTTACCTTCGGAAAAAGAGTTGGTAGCTCTTGATCCGGCAAACAAACCACCGCTGGTAGCGGT
GGTTTTTTTGTTTGCAAGCAGCAGATTACGCGCAGAAAAAAAGGATCTCAAGAAGATCCTTTGATCTTTT
CTACGGGGTCTGACGCTCAGTGGAACGAAAACTCACGTTAAGGGATTTTGGTCATGAGATTATCAAAAAG
GATCTTCACCTAGATCCTTTTAAATTAAAAATGAAGTTTTAAATCAATCTAAAGTATATATGAGTAAACT
TGGTCTGACAGTTACCAATGCTTAATCAGTGAGGCACCTATCTCAGCGATCTGTCTATTTCGTTCATCCA
TAGTTGCCTGACTCCCCGTCGTGTAGATAACTACGATACGGGAGGGCTTACCATCTGGCCCCAGTGCTGC
AATGATACCGCGAGACCCACGCTCACCGGCTCCAGATTTATCAGCAATAAACCAGCCAGCCGGAAGGGCC
GAGCGCAGAAGTGGTCCTGCAACTTTATCCGCCTCCATCCAGTCTATTAATTGTTGCCGGGAAGCTAGAG
TAAGTAGTTCGCCAGTTAATAGTTTGCGCAACGTTGTTGCCATTGCTACAGGCATCGTGGTGTCACGCTC
GTCGTTTGGTATGGCTTCATTCAGCTCCGGTTCCCAACGATCAAGGCGAGTTACATGATCCCCCATGTTG
TGCAAAAAAGCGGTTAGCTCCTTCGGTCCTCCGATCGTTGTCAGAAGTAAGTTGGCCGCAGTGTTATCAC
TCATGGTTATGGCAGCACTGCATAATTCTCTTACTGTCATGCCATCCGTAAGATGCTTTTCTGTGACTGG
TGAGTACTCAACCAAGTCATTCTGAGAATAGTGTATGCGGCGACCGAGTTGCTCTTGCCCGGCGTCAATA
CGGGATAATACCGCGCCACATAGCAGAACTTTAAAAGTGCTCATCATTGGAAAACGTTCTTCGGGGCGAA
AACTCTCAAGGATCTTACCGCTGTTGAGATCCAGTTCGATGTAACCCACTCGTGCACCCAACTGATCTTC
AGCATCTTTTACTTTCACCAGCGTTTCTGGGTGAGCAAAAACAGGAAGGCAAAATGCCGCAAAAAAGGGA
ATAAGGGCGACACGGAAATGTTGAATACTCATACTCTTCCTTTTTCAATATTATTGAAGCATTTATCAGG
GTTATTGTCTCATGAGCGGATACATATTTGAATGTATTTAGAAAAATAAACAAATAGGGGTTCCGCGCAC
ATTTCCCCGAAAAGTGCCACCTG
[124 nt withheld, positions 4504-4627]
C
[91 nt withheld, positions 4629-4719]
A
[49 nt withheld, positions 4721-4769]
CCTTTGACGTTGGAGTCCACGTTCTTT
[37 nt withheld, positions 4797-4833]
ACCCTATCTCGGTCTATTCTTTTGATTTATAAGGGATTTTGCCGATTTCGGCCTATTGGTTAAAAAATGA
GCTGATTTAACAAAAATTTAACGCGAATTTTAACAAAATATTAACGCTTACAATTTGCCATTCGCCATTC
AGGCTGCGCAACTGTTGGGAAGGGCGATCGGTGCGGGCCTCTTCGCTATTACGCCAGCCCAAGCTACCAT
GATAAGTAAGTAATATTAAGGTACGGGAGGTACTTGGAGCGGCCGCAATAAAATATCTTTATTTTCATTA
CATCTGTGTGTTGGTTTTTTGTGTGAATCGATAGTACTAACATACGCTCTCCATCAAAACAAAACGAAAC
AAAACAAACTAGCAAAATAGGCTGTCCCCAGTGCAAGTGCAGGTGCCAGAACATTTCTCTATCGATA
