>Addgene plasmid #35540 | pGL3-321/+120 | addgene partial sequence | sequence record 46318 | LucNrev 5'-CCTTATGCAGTTGCTCTCC-3'
ATGCCAAGCTTACTTAGATCGCAGATCTCCTGGCACAGGAAGTCAGTTCAGACCTGCACAGGTGGACAAC
TCGCCCGTCTCTGGGAGAGTTTCGAGGGCGACGGGACAATGGGAGGCGGTGGCGAGGTGGGGGCCTCGGG
AGGGAAGAGCCGGCTCGGCGGGGGCTCGCCTTACAAGGAGCAGTGCTCCCCGCCCCACACAGGTGCGAGC
TCCCGCTGGCCAATCTCCGCTCCTGGCCCCCGACAGGTGTGTCCCCTGGGCTCCCATAGGCCGGGCGGGA
GGCGGACCAGTGACGGTGACGCANGCCCGGGCCCCGCAGGCCCCGCAGACTCCGTCCCGCCCCCACCTTG
CCGCCCACCGAGGTTGAACAAAAGCCAGGATGGGAAGGCTTCTGTGGGGCCCGTGTGGAGTGTGGGCGAC
ATGGGCAGGGGTAGGGGCAGCCGCGGGCAACTCTCGCCTCTCCACCTCTGCTAGCACGCGTAAGAGCTCG
GTACCTATCGATAGAGAAATGTTCTGGCACCTGCACTTGCACTGGGGACAGCCTATTTTGCTAGTTTGTT
TTGTTTCGTTTTGTTTTGATGGAGAGCGTATGTTAGTACTATCGATTCACACAAAAAACCAACACACAGA
TGTAATGAAAATAAAGATATTTT
